>Addgene plasmid #8699 | HS-H4-GFP | depositor full sequence | sequence record 6729 | Author sequence
GGGCCAGACCCACGTAGTCCAGCGGCAGATCGGCGGCGGAGAAGTTAAGCGTCTCCAGGATGACCTTGCC
CGAACTGGGGCACGTGGTGTTCGACGATGTGCAGCTAATTTCGCCCGGCTCCACGTCCGCCCATTGGTTA
ATCAGCAGACCCTCGTTGGCGTAACGGAACCATGAGAGGTACGACAACCATTTGAGGTATACTGGCACCG
AGCCCGAGTTCAAGAAGAAGGCGTTTTTCCATAGGCTCCGCCCCCCTGACGAGCATCACAAAAATCGACG
CTCAAGTCAGAGGTGGCGAAACCCGACAGGACTATAAAGATACCAGGCGTTTCCCCCTGGAAGCTCCCTC
GTGCGCTCTCCTGTTCCGACCCTGCCGCTTACCGGATACCTGTCCGCCTTTCTCCCTTCGGGAAGCGTGG
CGCTTTCTCAATGCTCACGCTGTAGGTATCTCAGTTCGGTGTAGGTCGTTCGCTCCAAGCTGGGCTGTGT
GCACGAACCCCCCGTTCAGCCCGACCGCTGCGCCTTATCCGGTAACTATCGTCTTGAGTCCAACCCGGTA
AGACACGACTTATCGCCACTGGCAGCAGCCACTGGTAACAGGATTAGCAGAGCGAGGTATGTAGGCGGTG
CTACAGAGTTCTTGAAGTGGTGGCCTAACTACGGCTACACTAGAAGGACAGTATTTGGTATCTGCGCTCT
GCTGAAGCCAGTTACCTTCGGAAAAAGAGTTGGTAGCTCTTGATCCGGCAAACAAACCACCGCTGGTAGC
GGTGGTTTTTTTGTTTGCAAGCAGCAGATTACGCGCAGAAAAAAAGGATCTCAAGAAGATCCTTTGATCT
TTTCTACGGGGTCTGACGCTCAGTGGAACGAAAACTCACGTTAAGGGATTTTGGTCATGAGATTATCAAA
AAGGATCTTCACCTAGATCCTTTTAAATTAAAAATGAAGTTTTAAATCAATCTAAAGTATATATGAGTAA
ACTTGGTCTGACAGTTACCAATGCTTAATCAGTGAGGCACCTATCTCAGCGATCTGTCTATTTCGTTCAT
CCATAGTTGCCTGACTCCCCGTCGTGTAGATAACTACGATACGGGAGGGCTTACCATCTGGCCCCAGTGC
TGCAATGATACCGCGAGACCCACGCTCACCGGCTCCAGATTTATCAGCAATAAACCAGCCAGCCGGAAGG
GCCGAGCGCAGAAGTGGTCCTGCAACTTTATCCGCCTCCATCCAGTCTATTAATTGTTGCCGGGAAGCTA
GAGTAAGTAGTTCGCCAGTTAATAGTTTGCGCAACGTTGTTGCCATTGCTACAGGCATCGTGGTGTCACG
CTCGTCGTTTGGTATGGCTTCATTCAGCTCCGGTTCCCAACGATCAAGGCGAGTTACATGATCCCCCATG
TTGTGCAAAAAAGCGGTTAGCTCCTTCGGTCCTCCGATCGTTGTCAGAAGTAAGTTGGCCGCAGTGTTAT
CACTCATGGTTATGGCAGCACTGCATAATTCTCTTACTGTCATGCCATCCGTAAGATGCTTTTCTGTGAC
TGGTGAGTACTCAACCAAGTCATTCTGAGAATAGTGTATGCGGCGACCGAGTTGCTCTTGCCCGGCGTCA
ACACGGGATAATACCGCGCCACATAGCAGAACTTTAAAAGTGCTCATCATTGGAAAACGTTCTTCGGGGC
GAAAACTCTCAAGGATCTTACCGCTGTTGAGATCCAGTTCGATGTAACCCACTCGTGCACCCAACTGATC
TTCAGCATCTTTTACTTTCACCAGCGTTTCTGGGTGAGCAAAAACAGGAAGGCAAAATGCCGCAAAAAAG
GGAATAAGGGCGACACGGAAATGTTGAATACTCATACTCTTCCTTTTTCAATATTATTGAAGCATTTATC
AGGGTTATTGTCTCATGAGCGGATACATATTTGAATGTATTTAGAAAAATAAACAAATAGGGGTTCCGCG
CACATTTCCCCGAAAAGTGCCACCTGACGTCTAAGAAACCATTATTATCATGACATTAACCTATAAAAAT
AGGCGTATCACGAGGCCCTTTCGTCTCGCGCGTTTCGGTGATGACGGTGAAAACCTCTGACACATGCAGC
TCCCGGAGACGGTCACAGCTTGTCTGTAAGCGGATGCCGGGAGCAGACAAGCCCGTCAGGGCGCGTCAGC
GGGTGTTGGCGGGTGTCGGGGCTGGCTTAACTATGCGGCATCAGAGCAGATTGTACTGAGAGTGCACCAT
ATGCGGTGTGAAATACCGCACCGAATCGCGCGGAACTAACGACAGTCGCTCCAAGGTCGTCGAACAAAAG
GTGAATGTGTTGCGGAGAGCGGGTGGGAGACAGCGAAAGAGCAACTACGAAACGTGGTGTGGTGGAGGTG
AATTATGAAGAGGGCGCGCGATTTGAAAAGTATGTATATAAAAAATATATCCCGGTGTTTTATGTAGCGA
TAAACGAGTTTTTGATGTAAGGTATGCAGGTGTGTAAGTCTTTTGGTTAGAAGACAAATCCAAAGTCTAC
TTGTGGGGATGTTCGAAGGGGAAATACTTGTATTCTATAGGTCATATCTTGTTTTTATTGGCACAAATAT
AATTACATTAGCTTTTTGAGGGGGCAATAAACAGTAAACACGATGGTAATAATGGTAAAAAAAAAAACAA
GCAGTTATTTCGGATATATGTCGGCTACTCCTTGCGTCGGGCCCGAAGTCTTAGAGCCAGATATGCGAGC
ACCCGGAAGCTCACGATGAGAATGGCCAGACCATGATGAAATAACATAAGGTGGTCCCGTCGGCAAGAGA
CATCCACTTAACGTATGCTTGCAATAAGTGCGAGTGAAAGGAATAGTATTCTGAGTGTCGTATTGAGTCT
GAGTGAGACAGCGATATGATTGTTGATTAACCCTTAGCATGTCCGTGGGGTTTGAATTAACTCATAATAT
TAATTAGACGAAATTATTTTTAAAGTTTTATTTTTAATAATTTGCGAGTACGCAAAGCTTCTGCATGAGC
TCGGATCCAAGCTTGCATGCCTGCAGGTCGGAGTACTGTCCTCCGAGCGGAGTACTGTCCTCCGAGCGGA
GTACTGTCCTCCGAGCGGAGTACTGTCCTCCGAGCGGAGTACTGTCCTCCGAGCGGAGACTCTAGCGAGC
GCCGGAGTATAAATAGAGGCGCTTCGTCTACGGAGCGACAATTCAATTCAAACAAGCAAAGTGAACACGT
CGCTAAGCGAAAGCTAAGCAAATAAACAAGCGCAGCTGAACAAGCTAAACAATCTGCAGTAAAGTGCAAG
TTAAAGTGAATCAATTAAAAGTAACCAGCAACCAAGTAAATCAACTGCAACTACTGAAATCTGCCAAGAA
GTAATTATTGAATACAAGAAGAGAACTCTGAATAGGGAATTGGGAATTCCAAAACAAACTGGTTATTGTG
GTAGGTCATTTGTTTGGCAGAAAGAAAACTCGAGAAATTTCTCTGGCCGTTATTCGTTATTCTCTCTTTT
CTTTTTGGGTCTCTCCCTCTCTGCACTAATGCTCTCTCACTCTGTCACACAGTAAACGGCATACTGCTCT
CGTTGGTTCGAGAGAGCGCGCCTCGAATGTTCGCGAAAAGAGCGCCGGAGTATAAATAGAGGCGCTTCGT
CTACGGAGCGACAATTCAATTCAAACAAGCAAAGTGAACACGTCGCTAAGCGAAAGCTAAGCAAATAAAC
AAGCGCAGCTGAACAAGCTAAACAATCTGCAGTAAAGTGCAAGTTAAAGTGAATCAATTAAAAGTAACCA
GCAACCAAGTAAATCAACTGCAACTACTGAAATCTGCCAAGAAGTAATTATTGAATACAAGAAGAGAACT
CTGGGGGATCTGATCAAGAGACAGGATGAGGTCTAGA
[309 nt withheld, positions 3888-4196]
TCACGGCCGGTCGCAACAATGAGTAAAGGAGAAGAACTTTTCACTGGAGTTGTCCCAATTCTTGTTGAAT
TAGATGGTGATGTTAATGGGCACAAATTTTCTGTCAGTGGAGAGGGTGAAGGTGATGCAACATACGGAAA
ACTTACCCTTAAATTTATTTGCACTACTGGAAAACTACCTGTTCCATGGCCAACACTTGTCACTACTTTC
ACTTATGGTGTTCAATGCTTTTCAAGATACCCAGATCATATGAAGCGGCACGACTTCTTCAAGAGCGCCA
TGCCTGAGGGATACGTGCAGGAGAGGACCATCTTCTTCAAGGACGACGGGAACTACAAGACACGTGCTGA
AGTCAAGTTTGAGGGAGACACCCTCGTCAACAGGATCGAGCTTAAGGGAATCGATTTCAAGGAGGACGGA
AACATCCTCGGCCACAAGTTGGAATACAACTACAACTCCCACAACGTATACATCATGGCCGACAAGCAAA
AGAACGGCATCAAAGCCAACTTCAAGACCCGCCACAACATCGAAGACGGCGGCGTGCAACTCGCTGATCA
TTATCAACAAAATACTCCAATTGGCGATGGCCCTGTCCTTTTACCAGACAACCATTACCTGTCCACACAA
TCTGCCCTTTCGAAAGATCCCAACGAAAAGAGAGACCACATGGTCCTTCTTGAGTTTGTAACAGCTGCTG
GGATTACACATGGCATGGATGAACTATACAAATAAAGATCCACTAGAGGATCTTTGTGAAGGAACCTTAC
TTCTGTGGTGTGACATAATTGGACAAACTACCTACAGAGATTTAAAGCTCTAAGGTAAATATAAAATTTT
TAAGTGTATAATGTGTTAAACTACTGATTCTAATTGTTTGTGTATTTTAGATTCCAACCTATGGAACTGA
TGAATGGGAGCAGTGGTGGAATGCCTTTAATGAGGAAAACCTGTTTTGCTCAGAAGAAATGCCATCTAGT
GATGATGAGGCTACTGCTGACTCTCAACATTCTACTCCTCCAAAAAAGAAGAGAAAGGTAGAAGACCCCA
AGGACTTTCCTTCAGAATTGCTAAGTTTTTTGAGTCATGCTGTGTTTAGTAATAGAACTCTTGCTTGCTT
TGCTATTTACACCACAAAGGAAAAAGCTGCACTGCTATACAAGAAAATTATGGAAAAATATTCTGTAACC
TTTATAAGTAGGCATAACAGTTATAATCATAACATACTGTTTTTTCTTACTCCACACAGGCATAGAGTGT
CTGCTATTAATAACTATGCTCAAAAATTGTGTACCTTTAGCTTTTTAATTTGTAAAGGGGTTAATAAGGA
ATATTTGATGTATAGTGCCTTGACTAGAGATCATAATCAGCCATACCACATTTGTAGAGGTTTTACTTGC
TTTAAAAAACCTCCCACACCTCCCCCTGAACCTGAAACATAAAATGAATGCAATTGTTGTTGTTAACTTG
TTTATTGCAGCTTATAATGGTTACAAATAAAGCAATAGCATCACAAATTTCACAAATAAAGCATTTTTTT
CACTGCATTCTAGTTGTGGTTTGTCCAAACTCATCAATGTATCTTATCATGTCTGGATCGGATCCACTAG
AAGGCCTTAGTATGTATGTAAGTTAATAAAACCCTTTTTTGGAGAATGTAGATTTAAAAAAACATATTTT
TTTTTTATTTTTTACTGCACTGGACATCATTGAACTTATCTGATCAGTTTTAAATTTACTTCGATCCAAG
GGTATTTGAAGTACCAGGTTCTTTCGATTACCTCTCACTCAAAATGACATTCCACTCAAAGTCAGCGCTG
TTTGCCTCCTTCTCTGTCCACAGAAATATCGCCGTCTCTTTCGCCGCTGCGTCCGCTATCTCTTTCGCCA
CCGTTTGTAGCGTTACCTAGCGTCAATGTCCGCCTTCAGTTGCACTTTGTCAGCGGTTTCGTGACGAAGC
TCCAAGCGGTTTACGCCATCAATTAAACACAAAGTGCTGTGCCAAAACTCCTCTCGCTTCTTATTTTTGT
TTGTTTTTTGAGTGATTGGGGTGGTGATTGGTTTTGGGTGGGTAAGCAGGGGAAAGTGTGAAAAATCCCG
GCAATGGGCCAAGAGGATCAGGAGCTATTAATTCGCGGAGGCAGCAAACACCCATCTGCCGAGCATCTGA
ACAATGTGAGTAGTACATGTGCATACATCTTAAGTTCACTTGATCTATAGGAACTGCGATTGCAACATCA
AATTGTCTGCGGCGTGAGAACTGCGACCCACAAAAATCCCAAACCGCAATCGCACAAACAAATAGTGACA
CGAAACAGATTATTCTGGTAGCTGTGCTCGCTATATAAGACAATTTTTAAGATCATATCATGATCAAGAC
ATCTAAAGGCATTCATTTTCGACTACATTCTTTTTTACAAAAAATATAACAACCAGATATTTTAAGCTGA
TCCTAGATGCACAAAAAATAAATAAAAGTATAAACCTACTTCGTAGGATACTTCGTTTTGTTCGGGGTTA
GATGAGCATAACGCTTGTAGTTGATATTTGAGATCCCCTATCATTGCAGGGTGACAGCGGAGCGGCTTCG
CAGAGCTGCATTAACCAGGGCTTCGGGCAGGCCAAAAACTACGGCACGCTCCTGCCACCCAGTCCGCCGG
AGGACTCCGGTTCAGGGAGCGGCCAACTAGCCGAGAACCTCACCTATGCCTGGCACAATATGGACATCTT
TGGGGCGGTCAATCAGCCGGGCTCCGGATGGCGGCAGCTGGTCAACCGGACACGCGGACTATTCTGCAAC
GAGCGACACATACCGGCGCCCAGGAAACATTTGCTCAAGAACGGTGAGTTTCTATTCGCAGTCGGCTGAT
CTGTGTGAAATCTTAATAAAGGGTCCAATTACCAATTTGAAACTCAGTTTGCGGCGTGGCCTATCCGGGC
GAACTTTTGGCCGTGATGGGCAGTTCCGGTGCCGGAAAGACGACCCTGCTGAATGCCCTTGCCTTTCGAT
CGCCGCAGGGCATCCAAGTATCGCCATCCGGGATGCGACTGCTCAATGGCCAACCTGTGGACGCCAAGGA
GATGCAGGCCAGGTGCGCCTATGTCCAGCAGGATGACCTCTTTATCGGCTCCCTAACGGCCAGGGAACAC
CTGATTTTCCAGGCCATGGTGCGGATGCCACGACATCTGACCTATCGGCAGCGAGTGGCCCGCGTGGATC
AGGTGATCCAGGAGCTTTCGCTCAGCAAATGTCAGCACACGATCATCGGTGTGCCCGGCAGGGTGAAAGG
TCTGTCCGGCGGAGAAAGGAAGCGTCTGGCATTCGCCTCCGAGGCACTAACCGATCCGCCGCTTCTGATC
TGCGATGAGCCCACCTCCGGACTGGACTCATTTACCGCCCACAGCGTCGTCCAGGTGCTGAAGAAGCTGT
CGCAGAAGGGCAAGACCGTCATCCTGACCATTCATCAGCCGTCTTCCGAGCTGTTTGAGCTCTTTGACAA
GATCCTTCTGATGGCCGAGGGCAGGGTAGCTTTCTTGGGCACTCCCAGCGAAGCCGTCGACTTCTTTTCC
TAGTGAGTTCGATGTGTTTATTAAGGGTATCTAGCATTACATTACATCTCAACTCCTATCCAGCGTGGGT
GCCCAGTGTCCTACCAACTACAATCCGGCGGACTTTTACGTACAGGTGTTGGCCGTTGTGCCCGGACGGG
AGATCGAGTCCCGTGATCGGATCGCCAAGATATGCGACAATTTTGCTATTAGCAAAGTAGCCCGGGATAT
GGAGCAGTTGTTGGCCACCAAAAATTTGGAGAAGCCACTGGAGCAGCCGGAGAATGGGTACACCTACAAG
GCCACCTGGTTCATGCAGTTCCGGGCGGTCCTGTGGCGATCCTGGCTGTCGGTGCTCAAGGAACCACTCC
TCGTAAAAGTGCGACTTATTCAGACAACGGTGAGTGGTTCCAGTGGAAACAAATGATATAACGCTTACAA
TTCTTGGAAACAAATTCGCTAGATTTTAGTTAGAATTGCCTGATTCCACACCCTTCTTAGTTTTTTTCAA
TGAGATGTATAGTTTATAGTTTTGCAGAAAATAAATAAATTTCATTTAACTCGCGAACATGTTGAAGATA
TGAATATTAATGAGATGCGAGTAACATTTTAATTTGCAGATGGTTGCCATCTTGATTGGCCTCATCTTTT
TGGGCCAACAACTCACGCAAGTGGGCGTGATGAATATCAACGGAGCCATCTTCCTCTTCCTGACCAACAT
GACCTTTCAAAACGTCTTTGCCACGATAAATGTAAGTCTTGTTTAGAATACATTTGCATATTAATAATTT
ACTAACTTTCTAATGAATCGATTCGATTTAGGTGTTCACCTCAGAGCTGCCAGTTTTTATGAGGGAGGCC
CGAAGTCGACTTTATCGCTGTGACACATACTTTCTGGGCAAAACGATTGCCGAATTACCGCTTTTTCTCA
CAGTGCCACTGGTCTTCACGGCGATTGCCTATCCGATGATCGGACTGCGGGCCGGAGTGCTGCACTTCTT
CAACTGCCTGGCGCTGGTCACTCTGGTGGCCAATGTGTCAACGTCCTTCGGATATCTAATATCCTGCGCC
AGCTCCTCGACCTCGATGGCGCTGTCTGTGGGTCCGCCGGTTATCATACCATTCCTGCTCTTTGGCGGCT
TCTTCTTGAACTCGGGCTCGGTGCCAGTATACCTCAAATGGTTGTCGTACCTCTCATGGTTCCGTTACGC
CAACGAGGGTCTGCTGATTAACCAATGGGCGGACGTGGAGCCGGGCGAAATTAGCTGCACATCGTCGAAC
ACCACGTGCCCCAGTTCGGGCAAGGTCATCCTGGAGACGCTTAACTTCTCCGCCGCCGATCTGCCGCTGG
ACTACGTGGGTCTGGCCATTCTCATCGTGAGCTTCCGGGTGCTCGCATATCTGGCTCTAAGACTTCGGGC
CCGACGCAAGGAGTAGCCGACATATATCCGAAATAACTGCTTGTTTTTTTTTTTACCATTATTACCATCG
TGTTTACTGTTTATTGCCCCCTCAAAAAGCTAATGTAATTATATTTGTGCCAATAAAAACAAGATATGAC
CTATAGAATACAAGTATTTCCCCTTCGAACATCCCCACAAGTAGACTTTGGATTTGTCTTCTAACCAAAA
GACTTACACACCTGCATACCTTACATCAAAAACTCGTTTATCGCTACATAAAACACCGGGATATATTTTT
TATATACATACTTTTCAAATCGCGCGCCCTCTTCATAATTCACCTCCACCACACCACGTTTCGTAGTTGC
TCTTTCGCTGTCTCCCACCCGCTCTCCGCAACACATTCACCTTTTGTTCGACGACCTTGGAGCGACTGTC
GTTAGTTCCGCGCGATTCGGTTCGCTCAAATGGTTCCGAGTGGTTCATTTCGTCTCAATAGAAATTAGTA
ATAAATATTTGTATGTACAATTTATTTGCTCCAATATATTTGTATATATTTCCCTCACAGCTATATTTAT
TCTAATTTAATATTATGACTTTTTAAGGTAATTTTTTGTGACCTGTTCGGAGTGATTAGCGTTACAATTT
GAACTGAAAGTGACATCCAGTGTTTGTTCCTTGTGTAGATGCATCTCAAAAAAATGGTGGGCATAATAGT
GTTGTTTATATATATCAAAAATAACAACTATAATAATAAGAATACATTTAATTTAGAAAATGCTTGGATT
TCACTGGAACTAGAATTAATTCGGCTGCTGCTCTAAACGACGCATTTCGTACTCCAAAGTACGAATTTTT
TCCCTCAAGCTCTTATTTTCATTAAACAATGAACAGGACCTAACGCACAGTCACGTTATTGTTTACATAA
ATGATTTTTTTTACTATTCAAACTTACTCTGTTTGTGTACTCCCACTGGTATAGCCTTCTTTTATCTTTT
CTGGTTCAGGCTCTATCACTTTACTAGGTACGGCATCTGCGTTGAGTCGCCTCCTTTTAAATGTCTGACC
TTTTGCAGGTGCAGCCTTCCACTGCGAATCATTAAAGTGGGTATCACAAATTTGGGAGTTTTCACCAAGG
CTGCACCCAAGGCTCTGCTCCCACAATTTTCTCTTAATAGCACACTTCGGCACGTGAATTAATTTTACTC
CAGTCACAGCTTTGCAGCAAAATTTGCAATATTTCATTTTTTTTTATTCCACGTAAGGGTTAATGTTTTC
AAAAAAAAATTCGTCCGCACACAACCTTTCCTCTCAACAAGCAAACGTGCACTGAATTTAAGTGTATACT
TCGGTAAGCTTCGGCTATCGACGGGACCACCTTATGTTATTTCATCATGN
Features (pLannotate 1.2.2; 21 found; start..end, strand, type, name):
      2..230     -  CDS            mini-white (fragment): Drosophila white gene eye color pigment; white; This is a modified version of the white gene lacking part of the first intron.
    236..824     -  rep_origin     ori: high-copy-number ColE1/pMB1/pBR322/pUC origin of replication
    995..1855    -  CDS            AmpR: β-lactamase; bla; confers resistance to ampicillin, carbenicillin, and related antibiotics
   1856..1960    -  promoter       AmpR promoter: bla
   2055..2090    +  CDS            rop (fragment): Rop protein, which maintains plasmids at low copy number; rop
   2192..2261    +  misc_feature   bom (fragment): basis of mobility region from pBR322
   2260..2762    -  gene           mini-white (fragment): white; This modified version of the white gene lacks part of the first intron.
   2762..2994    -  misc_feature   P element 3' end: P element 3' end
   3019..3040    -  misc_feature   MCS (fragment): pUC18/19 multiple cloning site
   3039..3133    +  protein_bind   5X UAS: five tandem copies of the "ScaI site" 17-mer CGGAGTACTGTCCTCCG, an upstream activating sequence (UAS) that efficiently binds yeast Gal4 (Webster et al., 1988; Pfeiffer et al., 2010) GAL4
   3152..3390    +  promoter       hsp70 promoter: Drosophila melanogaster hsp70Bb promoter
   3615..3853    +  promoter       hsp70 promoter: Drosophila melanogaster hsp70Bb promoter
   3888..4196    +  CDS            His4 (sequence withheld): H4_DROME - Also known as H4. Experimental evidence at protein level: Swiss-Prot protein existence level 1. Core component of nucleosome. Nucleosomes wrap and compact DNA into chromatin, limiting DNA accessibility to the cellular machineries which require DNA as a template. Histones thereby play a central role in transcription regulation, DNA repair, DNA replication and chromosomal stability. DNA accessibility is regulated via a complex set of post-translational modifications of histones, also called histone code, and nucleosome remodeling. From Drosophila melanogaster (Fruit fly).
   4215..4931    +  CDS            mgfp5: GFP with folding enhancement mutations; mgfp5; suitable for expression in plants due to removal of a cryptic intron
   4945..5019    +  CDS            small t antigen (fragment): SV40 (simian virus 40) small t antigen
   5021..5086    +  intron         small t intron: SV40 (simian virus 40) small t antigen intron
   5216..5236    +  CDS            SV40 NLS: nuclear localization signal of SV40 (simian virus 40) large T antigen
   5555..5638    +  CDS            large T antigen (fragment): large T antigen from SV40 (simian virus 40)
   5661..5795    +  polyA_signal   SV40 poly(A) signal: SV40 polyadenylation signal
   6300..9182    +  CDS            mini-white: Drosophila white gene eye color pigment; white; This is a modified version of the white gene lacking part of the first intron.
   9960..10545   -  misc_feature   P element 5' end: No description available
