[The description below was written by a language model from this plasmid's Addgene catalogue record and pLannotate feature annotations shown in this document.]
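Description:
HS-H4-GFP is an insect expression plasmid for producing Drosophila melanogaster histone H4 fused at its C terminus to GFP under heat-shock control. The catalogue entry does not name the backbone. The feature table, however, shows P element 5′ and 3′ ends flanking the expression cassette and a mini-white eye-colour marker, which is the layout of a P-element transformation vector. A 5X UAS Gal4-binding array followed by an hsp70 promoter also sits upstream, resembling a pUAST-type framework, although the record does not state this lineage. In bacteria the plasmid replicates at high copy from a ColE1/pUC-type origin and is selected with ampicillin through the β-lactamase gene. Short rop and bom fragments are pBR322-derived remnants.

The payload is the roughly 320 bp His4 coding sequence, cloned between XbaI and EagI sites that were both preserved. It lies directly upstream of a GFP coding sequence annotated as mgfp5, a folding-enhanced variant. Two copies of the Drosophila hsp70Bb promoter are annotated ahead of the fusion, the first next to the UAS array and the second immediately before His4. The depositor notes only that a heat shock promoter is used, so expression is presumably induced by a temperature pulse. Transcript processing relies on SV40 sequences downstream, comprising the small t intron and the SV40 polyadenylation signal. The annotated NLS and T antigen fragments are parts of this SV40 region rather than elements of the fusion protein.

Inducible expression of tagged H4 allows newly made histone to be followed as it is deposited into chromatin. This fits the associated study of replication-coupled versus replication-independent nucleosome assembly.
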