Addgene plasmid #8699: HS-H4-GFP
Depositing lab: Kami Ahmad. Depositing organization: Harvard Medical School. Publication: The histone variant H3.3 marks active chromatin by replication-independent nucleosome assembly. Ahmad K, Henikoff S. Mol Cell 2002 Jun;9(6):1191-200. 10.1016/S1097-2765(02)00542-7 PubMed 12086617.
Backbone
  Vector backbone: na
  Backbone size w/o insert (bp): 10200
  Vector type: Insect Expression
Growth in bacteria
  Bacterial resistance: Ampicillin, 100 μg/mL
  Growth temperature: 37°C
  Growth strain: DH5alpha
  Copy number: High Copy
Gene/Insert
  Gene/Insert name: H4
  Species: D. melanogaster (fly)
  Insert size (bp): 320
  Entrez Gene: His4:CG31611 (a.k.a. Dmel_CG31611, CG31611, Dmel\CG31611)
  Tag / fusion protein: GFP (C terminal on backbone)
  Cloning method: Restriction Enzyme; 5′ cloning site XbaI (not destroyed); 3′ cloning site EagI (not destroyed)
  Sequencing primers: 5′ na; 3′ CCATCTAATTCAACAAGAATTGGG ACAAC
Terms and licenses: Academic/Nonprofit Terms; Industry Terms: Not Available to Industry
Depositor comments: Heat shock promoter. Ahmad lab #k163.
How to cite: HS-H4-GFP was a gift from Kami Ahmad (Addgene plasmid # 8699 ; http://n2t.net/addgene:8699 ; RRID:Addgene_8699)
