>Addgene plasmid #8699 | HS-H4-GFP | addgene partial sequence | sequence record 17214 | GFP-R 5'-CCATCTAATTCAACAAGAATTGGGACAAC-3'
CTTCTCCTTTACTCATTGTTGCGACCGGCCGTGA
[309 nt withheld, positions 35-343]
TCTAGACCTCATCCTGTCTCTTGATCAGATCCCCCAGAGTTCTCTTCTTGTATTCAATAATTACTTCTTG
GCAGATTTCAGTAGTTGCAGTTGATTTACTTGGTTGCTGGTTACTTTTAATTGATTCACTTTAACTTGCA
CTTTACTGCAGATTGTTTAGCTTGTTCAGCTGCGCTTGTTTATTTGCTTAGCTTTCGCTTAGCGACGTGT
TCACTTTGCTTGTTTGAATTGAATTGTCGCTCCGTAGACGAAGCGCCTCTATTTATACTCCGGCGCTCTT
TTCGCGAACATTCGAGGCGCGCTCTCTCGAACCAACGAGAGCAGTATGCCGTTTACTGTGTGACAGAGTG
AGAGAGCATTAGTGCAGAGAGGG
